Addgene plasmid #123695: MTK1_033
Purpose: Encodes ConL4 and picornavius peptide 2A (P2A) element as a Type 1 part to be used in the MTK system
Depositing lab: Hana El-Samad. Depositing organization: University of California, San Francisco (UCSF). Publication: A Toolkit for Rapid Modular Construction of Biological Circuits in Mammalian Cells. Fonseca JP, Bonny AR, Kumar GR, Ng AH, Town J, Wu QC, Aslankoohi E, Chen SY, Dods G, Harrigan P, Osimiri LC, Kistler AL, El-Samad H. ACS Synth Biol. 2019 Nov 15;8(11):2593-2606. doi: 10.1021/acssynbio.9b00322. Epub 2019 Nov 5. PubMed 31686495.
Backbone
  Vector backbone: MTK0_027
  Vector type: Mammalian Expression
Growth in bacteria
  Bacterial resistance: Chloramphenicol, 25 μg/mL
  Growth temperature: 37°C
  Growth strain: DH5alpha
  Copy number: Unknown
Gene/Insert
  Gene/Insert name: Connector L4-P2A
  Species: Synthetic
  Cloning method: Restriction Enzyme; 5′ cloning site BsmBI (destroyed during cloning); 3′ cloning site BsmBI (destroyed during cloning)
Terms and licenses: Academic/Nonprofit Terms; Industry Terms: Not Available to Industry
Depositor comments: Type 1 parts are 5' assembly connectors in the MTK. Please visit https://www.biorxiv.org/content/10.1101/506188v2 for BioRxiv preprint
How to cite: MTK1_033 was a gift from Hana El-Samad (Addgene plasmid # 123695 ; http://n2t.net/addgene:123695 ; RRID:Addgene_123695)
