[The description below was written by a language model from this plasmid's Addgene catalogue record and pLannotate feature annotations shown in this document.]
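Description:
MTK1_033 is a small (about 1.9 kb) part plasmid from the Mammalian Toolkit (MTK), a modular, hierarchical cloning system for building genetic circuits in mammalian cells. It is catalogued as a mammalian expression vector, but it functions as a storage plasmid for a single synthetic part rather than as a complete expression construct. The part was inserted into the MTK0_027 part-entry backbone using BsmBI sites, which were destroyed in the process. The annotated features cover only the bacterial maintenance elements: a high-copy ColE1/pUC-type origin of replication, and a chloramphenicol acetyltransferase (cat) gene driven by its native promoter and followed by a minimal lambda t0 terminator. These allow propagation in E. coli under chloramphenicol selection. No mammalian promoter, reporter, polyadenylation signal or mammalian selection marker is annotated.

The payload, "Connector L4-P2A", is a synthetic Type 1 part, which in the MTK scheme is a 5' assembly connector. It combines the ConL4 connector sequence with a picornavirus P2A element. The automated feature table did not annotate this insert, so its exact position and boundaries cannot be read from the record. Assembly connectors flank a transcriptional unit and determine its position when several units are joined into a multigene plasmid. A 2A peptide causes ribosomal skipping, so that two proteins are produced separately from one open reading frame. Placing P2A in a left connector suggests that the part is meant to link a downstream coding sequence to the preceding one for polycistronic expression, although the record states only that it is used as a Type 1 part in the MTK system.
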