Features (pLannotate 1.2.2; 4 found; start..end, strand, type, name):
    767..801     -  terminator     lambda t0 terminator: minimal transcription terminator from phage lambda (Scholtissek and Grosse, 1987)
    875..1531    -  CDS            cat: CAT_ECOLX - Experimental evidence at protein level: Swiss-Prot protein existence level 1. This enzyme is an effector of chloramphenicol resistance in bacteria. From Escherichia coli. This protein is used as a marker in many commonly used cloning vectors, such as pACYC184.
   1532..1629    -  promoter       cat promoter: promoter of the E. coli cat gene encoding chloramphenicol acetyltransferase
   1713..396     +  rep_origin     ori (across the origin): high-copy-number ColE1/pMB1/pBR322/pUC origin of replication
>Addgene plasmid #123695 | MTK1_033 | addgene full sequence | sequence record 248595 | Addgene NGS Result
GCACCGCCTACATACCTCGCTCTGCTAATCCTGTTACCAGTGGCTGCTGCCAGTGGCGATAAGTCGTGTC
TTACCGGGTTGGACTCAAGACGATAGTTACCGGATAAGGCGCAGCGGTCGGGCTGAACGGGGGGTTCGTG
CACACAGCCCAGCTTGGAGCGAACGACCTACACCGAACTGAGATACCTACAGCGTGAGCTATGAGAAAGC
GCCACGCTTCCCGAAGGGAGAAAGGCGGACAGGTATCCGGTAAGCGGCAGGGTCGGAACAGGAGAGCGCA
CGAGGGAGCTTCCAGGGGGAAACGCCTGGTATCTTTATAGTCCTGTCGGGTTTCGCCACCTCTGACTTGA
GCGTCGATTTTTGTGATGCTCGTCAGGGGGGCGGAGCCTATGGAAAAACGCCAGCAACGCGGCCTTTTTA
CGGTTCCTGGCCTTTTGCTGGCCTTTTGCTCACATGTTCTTTCCTGCGTTATCCCCTGATTCTGTGGATA
ACCGTAGTCGGTCTCACCCTGAATTCGCATCTAGAGCCTGCACTAGACGAACTAGGCAAGATGCGTCCAA
TCCGTCTAAACATGGTGACAACGCTGGACAGATGACGTAACACCGAGCCACATCCTGAAATCGAGGCAGG
CTAACCGAAACCGTGACAATGCAAAGAGACAGCCTGACCGTCTCAGGTAGGGGGAGCGGCGCGACGAACT
TTTCGTTGCTAAAGCAAGCGGGGGACGTGGAAGAAAACCCGGGGCCTGGAACGTGAGACCAGACCAATAA
AAAACGCCCGGCGGCAACCGAGCGTTCTGAACAAATCCAGATGGAGTTCTGAGGTCATTACTGGATCTAT
CAACAGGAGTCCAAGCGAGCTCGATATCAAATTACGCCCCGCCCTGCCACTCATCGCAGTACTGTTGTAA
TTCATTAAGCATTCTGCCGACATGGAAGCCATCACAAACGGCATGATGAACCTGAATCGCCAGCGGCATC
AGCACCTTGTCGCCTTGCGTATAATATTTGCCCATGGTGAAAACGGGGGCGAAGAAGTTGTCCATATTGG
CCACGTTTAAATCAAAACTGGTGAAACTCACCCAGGGATTGGCTGAAACGAAAAACATATTCTCAATAAA
CCCTTTAGGGAAATAGGCCAGGTTTTCACCGTAACACGCCACATCTTGCGAATATATGTGTAGAAACTGC
CGGAAATCGTCGTGGTATTCACTCCAGAGCGATGAAAACGTTTCAGTTTGCTCATGGAAAACGGTGTAAC
AAGGGTGAACACTATCCCATATCACCAGCTCACCGTCTTTCATTGCCATACGAAATTCCGGATGAGCATT
CATCAGGCGGGCAAGAATGTGAATAAAGGCCGGATAAAACTTGTGCTTATTTTTCTTTACGGTCTTTAAA
AAGGCCGTAATATCCAGCTGAACGGTCTGGTTATAGGTACATTGAGCAACTGACTGAAATGCCTCAAAAT
GTTCTTTACGATGCCATTGGGATATATCAACGGTGGTATATCCAGTGATTTTTTTCTCCATTTTAGCTTC
CTTAGCTCCTGAAAATCTCGATAACTCAAAAAATACGCCCGGTAGTGATCTTATTTCATTATGGTGAAAG
TTGGAACCTCTTACGTGCCCGATCAATCATGACCAAAATCCCTTAACGTGAGTTTTCGTTCCACTGAGCG
TCAGACCCCGTAGAAAAGATCAAAGGATCTTCTTGAGATCCTTTTTTTCTGCGCGTAATCTGCTGCTTGC
AAACAAAAAAACCACCGCTACCAGCGGTGGTTTGTTTGCCGGATCAAGAGCTACCAACTCTTTTTCCGAA
GGTAACTGGCTTCAGCAGAGCGCAGATACCAAATACTGTTCTTCTAGTGTAGCCGTAGTTAGGCCACCAC
TTCAAGAACTCTGTA
